Addgene plasmid #31121: pD2eGFP-5xUTR
Depositing lab: Christopher Sullivan. Depositing organization: University of Texas at Austin. Publication: A virus-encoded inhibitor that blocks RNA interference in mammalian cells. Sullivan CS, Ganem D. J Virol. 2005 Jun . 79(12):7371-9. 10.1128/JVI.79.12.7371-7379.2005 PubMed 15919892.
Backbone
  Vector backbone: pcDNA3.1
  Backbone manufacturer: Invitrogen
  Backbone size w/o insert (bp): 5400
  Vector type: Mammalian Expression
  Selectable markers: Neomycin (select with G418)
Growth in bacteria
  Bacterial resistance: Ampicillin, 100 μg/mL
  Growth temperature: 37°C
  Growth strain: DH5alpha
  Copy number: High Copy
Gene/Insert
  Gene/Insert name: 5xoligonucleotides eGFPutr
  Insert size (bp): 150
  Cloning method: Restriction Enzyme; 5′ cloning site NotI (not destroyed); 3′ cloning site ApaI (not destroyed)
  Sequencing primers: 5′ CMV-F; 3′ BGH-rev
Terms and licenses: Academic/Nonprofit Terms; Industry Terms: Not Available to Industry
Depositor comments: GFPutrNotF oligo sequence - CGCAGCGGCCGCGCAAGCTGACCCTGAAGTTCAGCAAGCTGACCCTGAAGTTCAGCAAGCTGACCCTGAAGTTCAGCAAGCTGACCCTGAAGTTCAGAAT. This is similar to the reporter described in the manuscript, “pD2eGFP-6XUTR.” This is designed to be especially sensitive to regulation by the InvivoGen commercial GFP shRNA and therefore has 3 extra perfect complementary shRNA binding sites and one imperfect in the 3’ UTR for a total of 5 possible shRNA docking sites (1 in coding region, 4 in 3’ UTR). The pD2eGFP-5XUTR construct is similar to the pD2eGFP-6XUTR construct in its increased susceptibility to regulation by the InvivoGen shRNA.
How to cite: pD2eGFP-5xUTR was a gift from Christopher Sullivan (Addgene plasmid # 31121 ; http://n2t.net/addgene:31121 ; RRID:Addgene_31121)
