[The description below was written by a language model from this plasmid's Addgene catalogue record.]
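Description:
pD2eGFP-5xUTR is a mammalian expression plasmid built on the pcDNA3.1 backbone and designed as a sensitised reporter for RNA interference. It is maintained as a high-copy plasmid in E. coli under ampicillin selection, and the backbone carries a neomycin resistance marker that allows G418 selection of transfected mammalian cells. No feature table is provided and the promoter is not listed explicitly. The listed sequencing primers (CMV forward and BGH reverse) match the standard pcDNA3.1 arrangement, in which a CMV promoter drives the insert and a bovine growth hormone polyadenylation signal terminates the transcript.

The recorded insert is a short (about 150 bp) block of repeated oligonucleotides cloned between NotI and ApaI sites, both of which are retained. It sits in the 3′ UTR of a GFP reporter. The plasmid name suggests this reporter is a destabilised d2EGFP, although the record does not describe the coding sequence itself. According to the depositor, the repeats copy the GFP sequence targeted by a commercial anti-GFP shRNA, adding three perfectly complementary sites and one imperfect site to the 3′ UTR. Together with the native target site in the coding region, this gives five possible shRNA docking sites per transcript.

Multiplying the target sites makes reporter expression especially responsive to shRNA-mediated knockdown, so changes in silencing efficiency are easier to detect. The construct is described as closely related to, and behaving like, the six-site reporter in the associated study of a virus-encoded inhibitor of RNA interference in mammalian cells. In that setting, such reporters measure RNAi activity and its suppression.
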