>Addgene plasmid #31121 | pD2eGFP-5xUTR | addgene partial sequence | sequence record 34425 | 31121 with CMV-F
GAGCTCTCTGGCTAACTAGAGAACCCACTGCTTACTGGCTTATCGAAATTAATACGACTCACTATAGGGA
GACCCAAGCTGGCTAGCGTTTAAACTTAAGCTTGGTACCGAGCTCGGATCCACCGGTCGCCACCATGGTG
AGCAAGGGCGAGGAGCTGTTCACCGGGGTGGTGCCCATCCTGGTCGAGCTGGACGGCGACGTAAACGGCC
ACAAGTTCAGCGTGTCCGGCGAGGGCGAGGGCGATGCCACCTACGGCAAGCTGACCCTGAAGTTCATCTG
CACCACCGGCAAGCTGCCCGTGCCCTGGCCCACCCTCGTGACCACCCTGACCTACGGCGTGCAGTGCTTC
AGCCGCTACCCCGACCACATGAAGCAGCACGACTTCTTCAAGTCCGCCATGCCCGAAGGCTACGTCCAGG
AGCGCACCATCTTCTTCAAGGACGACGGCAACTACAAGACCCGCGCCGAGGTGAAGTTCGAGGGCGACAC
CCTGGTGAACCGCATCGAGCTGAAGGGCATCGACTTCAAGGAGGACGGCAACATCCTGGGGCACAAGCTG
GAGTACAACTACAACATCCACAACGTCTATATCATGGCCGACAAGCAGAAGAACGGCATCAAGGTGAACT
TCAAGATCCGCCACAACATCGAGGACGGCAGCGTGCAGCTCGCCGACCACTACCAGCAGAACACCCCCAT
CGGCGACGGCCCCGTGCTGCTGCCCGACAACCACTACCTGAGCACCCAGTCCGCCCTGAGCAAAGACCCC
AACGAGAAGCGCGATCACATGGTCCTGCTGGAGTTCGTGACCGCCGCCGGGATCACTCTCGGCATGGACG
AGCTGTACAAGAAGCTTAGCCATGGCTTCCCGCCGGAGGTGGAGGAGCAGATGATGGCACGCTGCCCATG
TCTTGTGCCCAGGAGAGCGGGATGGACCGTC
