>Addgene plasmid #31121 | pD2eGFP-5xUTR | addgene partial sequence | sequence record 36017 | EGFP-C 5'-CATGGTCCTGCTGGAGTTCGTG-3'
GAGCTGTACAAGAAGCTTAGCCATGGCTTCCCGCCGGAGGTGGAGGAGCAGGATGATGGCACGCTGCCCA
TGTCTTGTGCCCAGGAGAGCGGGATGGACCGTCACCCTGCAGCCTGTGCTTCTGCTAGGATCAATGTGTA
GGCGGCCGCGCAAGCTGACCCTGAAGTTCAGCAAGCTGACCCTGAAGTTCAGCAAGCTGACCCTGAAGTT
CAGCAAGCTGACCCTGAAGTTCAGAATTCGGGCCCGTTTAAACCCGCTGATCAGCCTCGACTGTGCCTTC
TAGTTGCCAGCCATCTGTTGTTTGCCCCTCCCCCGTGCCTTCCTTGACCCTGGAAGGTGCCACTCCCACT
GTCCTTTCCTAATAAAATGAGGAAATTGCATCGCATTGTCTGAGTAGGTGTCATTCTATTCTGGGGGGTG
GGGTGGGGCAGGACAGCAAGGGGGAGGATTGGGAAGACAATAGCAGGCATGCTGGGGATGCGGTGGGCTC
TATGGCTTCTGAGGCGGAAAGAACCAGCTGGGGCTCTAGGGGGTATCCCC
[124 nt withheld, positions 541-664]
C
[91 nt withheld, positions 666-756]
A
[49 nt withheld, positions 758-806]
CCTTTGACGTTGGAGTCCACGTTCTTT
[37 nt withheld, positions 834-870]
ACCCTATCTCGGTCTATTCTTTTGATT
